>Addgene plasmid #222538 | pPB-cT3G-cERP2-HOXA5 | addgene full sequence | sequence record 442528 | Addgene NGS Result
TCACCTCGAGTTTACTCCCTATCAGTGATAGAGAACGTATGAAGAGTTTACTCCCTATCAGTGATAGAGA
ACGTATGCAGACTTTACTCCCTATCAGTGATAGAGAACGTATAAGGAGTTTACTCCCTATCAGTGATAGA
GAACGTATGACCAGTTTACTCCCTATCAGTGATAGAGAACGTATCTACAGTTTACTCCCTATCAGTGATA
GAGAACGTATATCCAGTTTACTCCCTATCAGTGATAGAGAACGTATAAGCTTGCCTATATAAGCAGAGCT
CGTTTAGTGAACCGTCAGATCGCCTGGAGACGCCATCCACGCTGTTTTGACCTCCATAGAAGACACCGGG
ACCGATCCAGCCTACCACAAGTTTGTACAAAAAAGTTGGCATGAGCTCTTATTTTGTAAACTCATTTTGC
GGTCGCTATCCAAATGGCCCGGACTACCAGTTGCATAATTATGGAGATCATAGTTCCGTGAGCGAGCAAT
TCAGGGACTCGGCGAGCATGCACTCCGGCAGGTACGGCTACGGCTACAATGGCATGGATCTCAGCGTCGG
CCGCTCGGGCTCCGGCCACTTTGGCTCCGGAGAGCGCGCCCGCAGCTACGCTGCCAGCGCCAGCGCGGCG
CCCGCCGAGCCCAGGTACAGCCAGCCGGCCACGTCCACGCACTCTCCTCAGCCCGATCCGCTGCCCTGCT
CCGCCGTGGCCCCCTCGCCCGGCAGCGACAGCCACCACGGCGGGAAAAACTCCCTAAGCAACTCCAGCGG
CGCCTCGGCCGACGCCGGCAGCACCCACATCAGCAGCAGAGAGGGGGTTGGCACGGCGTCCGGAGCCGAG
GAGGACGCCCCTGCCAGCAGCGAGCAGGCGAGTGCGCAGAGCGAGCCGAGCCCGGCGCCGCCCGCCCAAC
CCCAGATCTACCCCTGGATGCGCAAGCTGCACATAAGTCATGACAACATAGGCGGCCCGGAAGGCAAAAG
GGCCCGGACGGCCTACACGCGCTACCAGACCCTGGAGCTGGAGAAGGAGTTCCACTTCAACCGTTACCTG
ACCCGCAGAAGGAGGATTGAAATAGCACATGCTCTTTGCCTCTCCGAGAGACAAATTAAAATCTGGTTCC
AAAACCGGAGAATGAAGTGGAAAAAAGATAATAAGCTGAAAAGCATGAGCATGGCCGCGGCAGGAGGGGC
CTTCCGTCCCTGCCCAACTTTCTTGTACAAAGTGGTATACCCATACGATGTTCCAGATTACGCTTAGTAA
TGAGAAATACTCAGAAGATGTCACTCACCATAGTCCGCAGTGAAAGATAAATGATCGATGAGCGCTGCAT
TTTTACGTTTTAGAGCTAGAAATAGCAAGTAGGCCACTGAGCAAGAACTATGAATGAGATCTTTAGACAT
ATTGCGGCCGCTTTCTCCGCGATCCAGACATGATAAGATACATTGATGAGTTTGGACAAACCAAAACTAG
AATGCAGTGAAAAAAATGCCTTATTTGTGAAATTTGTGATGCTATTGCCTTATTTGTAACCATTATAAGC
TGCAATAAACAAGTTATCTATAACAAGAAAATATATATATAATAAGTTATCACGTAAGTAGAACATGAAA
TAACAATATAATTATCGTATGAGTTAAATCTTAAAAGTCACGTAAAAGATAATCATGCGTCATTTTGACT
CACGCGGTCGTTATAGTTCAAAATCAGTGACACTTACCGCATTGACAAGCACGCCTCACGGGAGCTCCAA
GCGGCGACTGAGATGTCCTAAATGCACAGCGACGGATTCGCGCTATTTAGAAAGAGAGAGCAATATTTCA
AGAATGCATGCGTCAATTTTACGCAGACTATCTTTCTAGGGTTAAGAATTCACTGGCCGTCGTTTTACAA
CGTCGTGACTGGGAAAACCCTGGCGTTACCCAACTTAATCGCCTTGCAGCACATCCCCCTTTCGCCAGCT
GGCGTAATAGCGAAGAGGCCCGCACCGATCGCCCTTCCCAACAGTTGCGCAGCCTGAATGGCGAATGGCG
CCTGATGCGGTATTTTCTCCTTACGCATCTGTGCGGTATTTCACACCGCATATGGTGCACTCTCAGTACA
ATCTGCTCTGATGCCGCATAGTTAAGCCAGCCCCGACACCCGCCAACACCCGCTGACGCGCCCTGACGGG
CTTGTCTGCTCCCGGCATCCGCTTACAGACAAGCTGTGACCATGTCTCCGGGAGCTGCATGTGTCAGAGG
TTTTCACCGTCATCACCGAAACACGCGAGTTCGAAAGGGCCTCGTGATACGCCTATTTTTATAGGTTAAT
GTCATGATAATAATGGTTTCTTAGACGTCAGGTGGCACTTTTCGGGGAAATGTGCGCGGAACCCCTATTT
GTTTATTTTTCTAAATACATTCAAATATGTATCCGCTCATGAGACAATAACCCTGATAAATGCTTCAATA
ATATTGAAAAAGGAAGAGTATGAGTATTCAACATTTCCGTGTCGCCCTTATTCCCTTTTTTGCGGCATTT
TGCCTTCCTGTTTTTGCTCACCCAGAAACGCTGGTGAAAGTAAAAGATGCTGAAGATCAGTTGGGTGCAC
GAGTGGGTTACATCGAACTGGATCTCAACAGCGGTAAGATCCTTGAGAGTTTTCGCCCCGAAGAACGTTT
TCCAATGATGAGCACTTTTAAAGTTCTGCTATGTGGCGCGGTATTATCCCGTATTGACGCCGGGCAAGAG
CAACTCGGTCGCCGCATACACTATTCTCAGAATGACTTGGTTGAGTACTCACCAGTCACAGAAAAGCATC
TTACGGATGGCATGACAGTAAGAGAATTATGCAGTGCTGCCATAACCATGAGTGATAACACTGCGGCCAA
CTTACTTCTGACAACGATCGGAGGACCGAAGGAGCTAACCGCTTTTTTGCACAACATGGGGGATCATGTA
ACTCGCCTTGATCGTTGGGAACCGGAGCTGAATGAAGCCATACCAAACGACGAGCGTGACACCACGATGC
CTGTAGCAATGGCAACAACGTTGCGCAAACTATTAACTGGCGAACTACTTACTCTAGCTTCCCGGCAACA
ATTAATAGACTGGATGGAGGCGGATAAAGTTGCAGGACCACTTCTGCGCTCGGCCCTTCCGGCTGGCTGG
TTTATTGCTGATAAATCTGGAGCCGGTGAGCGTGGTTCACGCGGTATCATTGCAGCACTGGGGCCAGATG
GTAAGCCCTCCCGTATCGTAGTTATCTACACGACGGGGAGTCAGGCAACTATGGATGAACGAAATAGACA
GATCGCTGAGATAGGTGCCTCACTGATTAAGCATTGGTAACTGTCAGACCAAGTTTACTCATATATACTT
TAGATTGATTTAAAACTTCATTTTTAATTTAAAAGGATCTAGGTGAAGATCCTTTTTGATAATCTCATGA
CCAAAATCCCTTAACGTGAGTTTTCGTTCCACTGAGCGTCAGACCCCGTAGAAAAGATCAAAGGATCTTC
TTGAGATCCTTTTTTTCTGCGCGTAATCTGCTGCTTGCAAACAAAAAAACCACCGCTACCAGCGGTGGTT
TGTTTGCCGGATCAAGAGCTACCAACTCTTTTTCCGAAGGTAACTGGCTTCAGCAGAGCGCAGATACCAA
ATACTGTTCTTCTAGTGTAGCCGTAGTTAGGCCACCACTTCAAGAACTCTGTAGCACCGCCTACATACCT
CGCTCTGCTAATCCTGTTACCAGTGGCTGCTGCCAGTGGCGATAAGTCGTGTCTTACCGGGTTGGACTCA
AGACGATAGTTACCGGATAAGGCGCAGCGGTCGGGCTGAACGGGGGGTTCGTGCACACAGCCCAGCTTGG
AGCGAACGACCTACACCGAACTGAGATACCTACAGCGTGAGCTATGAGAAAGCGCCACGCTTCCCGAAGG
GAGAAAGGCGGACAGGTATCCGGTAAGCGGCAGGGTCGGAACAGGAGAGCGCACGAGGGAGCTTCCAGGG
GGAAACGCCTGGTATCTTTATAGTCCTGTCGGGTTTCGCCACCTCTGACTTGAGCGTCGATTTTTGTGAT
GCTCGTCAGGGGGGCGGAGCCTATGGAAAAACGCCAGCAACGCGGCCTTTTTACGGTTCCTGGCCTTTTG
CTGGCCTTTTGCTCACATGTTCTTTCCTGCGTTATCCCCTGATTCTGTGGATAACCGTATTACCGCCTTT
GAGTGAGCTGATACCGCTCGCCGCAGCCGAACGACCGAGCGCAGCGAGTCAGTGAGCGAGGAAGCGGATG
AGCGCCCAATACGCAAACCGCCTCTCACCGCGCGTTGGCCGATTCATTAATGCAGCTGGCACGACAGGTT
TCCCGACTGGAAAGCGGGCAGTGAGCGCAACGCAAACCGCCTCTCCCCGCGCGTTGGCCGATTCATTAAT
GCAGCTGGCACGACAGGTTTCCCGACTGGAAAGCGGGCAGTGAGCGCAACGCAATTAATGTGAGTTAGCT
CACTCATTAGGCACCCCAGGCTTTACACTTTATGCTTCCGGCTCGTATGTTGTGTGGAATTGTGAGCGGA
TAACAATTTCACACAGGAAACAGCTATGACCATGATTACGCCAAGGTCGACTTAACCCTAGAAAGATAAT
CATATTGTGACGTACGTTAAAGATAATCATGCGTAAAATTGACGCATGTGTTTTATCGGTCTGTATATCG
AGGTTTATTTATTAATTTGAATAGATATTAAGTTTTATTATATTTACACTTACATACTAATAATAAATTC
AACAAACAATTTATTTATGTTTATTTATTTATTAAAAAAAAACAAAAACTCAAAATTTCTTCTATAAAGT
AACAAAACTTTTAGCAGTGAAAAAAATGCTTTATTTGTGAAATTTGTGATGCTATTGCTTTATTTGTAAC
CATTATAAGCTGCAATAAACAAGTTAACAACAACAATTGCATTCATTTTATGTTTCAGGTTCAGGGGGAG
GTGTGGGAGGTTTTTTAAAGCAAGTAAAACCTCTACAAATGTGGTATGGCTGATTATGATCCTCTGGAGA
TTCATGCGCCAGGTTTTCTGGTCATGCACCACGTTCGTGGGCCCTCAGGAACCTCCACGTCAGCGGTAAC
TGTGAAGCCCAGTCGCTCGTAAAAAGGAAGATTCCGGGGAGCACTGGTTTCGAGGAACGCCGGCACGCCA
GCCCGTTCCGCGGCCTCAACACCAGGAAGAACGACAGCGCTTCCCAAACCTTTACCTTGGTGATCTGGGC
TGACACCGACAGTGGCAAGAAACCACGCAGGCTCCTTTGGTCTATGAGGAGCCAGCAAGCCCTCCATTTG
CTGTTGTGCCGCCAACCTACTCCCTGACAGCTCGGCCATCCGCGGACCTATTTCCGCGAACACTGCGCCG
GCTTCGACGCTTTCCGGAGTAGTCCAGACCGCAACTGCGGCACCATCGTCCGCAACCCAAACTTTACCAA
TGTCCAGACCCACGCGCGTAAGAAACAGCTCTTGCAACTCAGTTACCCTCTCTATGTGTCTGTCCGGATC
TACGGTATGGCGGGTCGCTGGATAATCTGCAAATGCTGCGGCAAGTGTTCGGACAGCCCGTGGTACATCG
TCACGGGTAGCGAGCCTAACAGTGGGCTTATATTCCGTCATGGGGCCGGGGTTCTCCTCCACGTCGCCGG
CCTGCTTCAGCAGGCTGAAGTTGGTGGCGCCGCTGCCCCCGGGGAGCATGTCAAGGTCAAAATCGTCAAG
AGCGTCAGCAGGCAGCATATCAAGGTCAAAGTCGTCAAGGGCATCGGCTGGGAGCATGTCTAAGTCAAAA
TCGTCAAGGGCGTCGGTCGGCCCGCCGCTTTCGCACTTTAGCTGTTTCTCCAGGCCACATATGATTAGTT
CCAGGCCGAAAAGGAAGGCAGGTTCGGCTCCCTGCCGGTCGAACAGCTCAATTGCTTGTTTCAGAAGTGG
GGGCATAGAATCGGTGGTAGGTGTCTCTCTTTCCTCTTTTGCTACTTGATGCTCCTGTTCCTCCAATACG
CAGCCCAGTGTAAAGTGGCCCACGGCGGACAGAGCGTACAGTGCGTTCTCCAGGGAGAAGCCTTGCTGAC
ACAGGAACGCGAGCTGATTTTCCAGGGTTTCGTACTGTTTCTCTGTTGGGCGGGTGCCGAGATGCACTTT
AGCCCCGTCACGATGTGAGAGGAGAGCACAGCGGTATGACTTGGCGTTGTTCCGCAGAAAGTCTTGCCAT
GACTCGCCTTCCAGGGGGCAGGAGTGGGTATGATGCCTGTCCAGCATCTCGATTGGCAGGGCATCGAGCA
GGGCCCGCTTGTTCTTCACGTGCCAGTACAGGGTAGGCTGCTCAACTCCCAGCTTTTGAGCGAGTTTCCT
TGTCGTCAGGCCTTCGATACCGACTCCATTGAGTAATTCCAGAGCAGAGTTTATGACTTTGCTCTTGTCC
AGTCTAGACATCTTATCGTCATCGTCTTTGTAATCCATGGTGGCGGATCCCGCGTCACGACACCTGTGTT
CTGGCGGCAAACCCGTTGCGAAAAAGAACGTTCACGGCGACTACTGCACTTATATACGGTTCTCCCCCAC
CCTCGGGAAAAAGGCGGAGCCAGTACACGACATCACTTTCCCAGTTTACCCCGCGCCACCTTCTCTAGGC
ACCGGTTCAATTGCCGACCCCTCCCCCCAACTTCTCGGGCACTGTGGGCCATGTGCGCTCTGCCCCATGG
TAATAGCCATGACTAATACGTAGATGTACTGCCAAGTAGGAAAGTGCCATAAGGTCATGTACTGGGCATA
ATGCCAGGCGGGCCATTTACCGTCATTGACGTCAATAGGGGGCGTACTTGGCATATGATACACTTGATGT
ACTGCCAAGTGGGCAGTTTACCGTAAATACTCCACCCATTGACGTCAATGGAAAGTGCCTATTGGCGTTA
CTATGGGAACATACGTCATTATTGACGTCAATGGGCGGGGGTCGTTGGGCGGTCAGCCAGGCGGGCCATT
TACCGTAAGTTATGTAACGCGGAACTCCATATATGGGCTATGAACTAATGACCCCGTAATTGATTACTAT
TAATAACTAGTCAATAATCAATGTCATAAGCTCTAATCGCATAATCGAGCTAAGAGCGATTAATATGCTT
AGCTAGCTTAGCTAAGCTAGATTTCTCTATTCTCCCACAATATATAGCAGCTATTAGCTTAGCAGTCCGA
ATACGATCGTCCACGATCCATAAGCGTAACACATTTGAGTAGCGACTGACGGGCACCGGAGCCACTCGAG
TGGAATTA
Features (pLannotate 1.2.2; 27 found; start..end, strand, type, name):
      8..256     +  promoter       TRE3GV promoter (fragment): 3rd-generation Tet-responsive promoter that can be activated by binding of Tet-On® 3G, optimized for retroviral and lentiviral vectors
    263..304     +  promoter       tight TRE promoter (fragment): Tet-responsive promoter PTight, consisting of seven tet operator sequences followed by the minimal CMV promoter
    368..385     +  protein_bind   attB1 (fragment): mutant version of attB; core recombination site for the Gateway® BP reaction BP Clonase™
    391..1200    +  CDS            HOXA5: HXA5_HUMAN - Also known as HOX1C. Experimental evidence at protein level: Swiss-Prot protein existence level 1. Sequence-specific transcription factor which is part of a developmental regulatory system that provides cells with specific positional identities on the anterior-posterior axis. Also binds to its own promoter. Binds specifically to the motif 5'-CYYNATTA[TG]Y-3'. From Homo sapiens (Human).
   1203..1226    -  protein_bind   attB2: mutant version of attB; recombination site for the Gateway® BP reaction BP Clonase™
   1228..1256    +  CDS            3xHA (fragment): three tandem HA epitope tags
   1294..1316    +  promoter       SNR52 promoter (fragment): promoter for the S. cerevisiae small nucleolar RNA gene SNR52
   1337..1360    +  misc_RNA       gRNA scaffold (fragment): guide RNA scaffold for the Streptococcus pyogenes CRISPR/Cas9 system
   1421..1555    -  polyA_signal   SV40 poly(A) signal: SV40 polyadenylation signal
   1868..2025    +  CDS            lacZα (fragment): LacZα fragment of β-galactosidase; lacZ fragment
   2031..2130    -  misc_feature   bom (fragment): basis of mobility region from pBR322
   2234..2269    -  CDS            rop (fragment): Rop protein, which maintains plasmids at low copy number; rop
   2365..2469    +  promoter       AmpR promoter: bla
   2470..3330    +  CDS            AmpR: β-lactamase; bla; confers resistance to ampicillin, carbenicillin, and related antibiotics
   3501..4089    +  rep_origin     ori: high-copy-number ColE1/pMB1/pBR322/pUC origin of replication
   4272..4364    +  CDS            lacI (fragment): lac repressor; lacI; The lac repressor binds to the lac operator to inhibit transcription in E. coli. This inhibition can be relieved by adding lactose or isopropyl-β-D-thiogalactopyranoside (IPTG).
   4370..4453    +  CDS            lacI (fragment): lac repressor; lacI; The lac repressor binds to the lac operator to inhibit transcription in E. coli. This inhibition can be relieved by adding lactose or isopropyl-β-D-thiogalactopyranoside (IPTG).
   4466..4487    +  protein_bind   CAP binding site: CAP binding activates transcription in the presence of cAMP. E. coli catabolite activator protein
   4502..4532    +  promoter       lac promoter: promoter for the E. coli lac operon
   4540..4556    +  protein_bind   lac operator: The lac repressor binds to the lac operator to inhibit transcription in E. coli. This inhibition can be relieved by adding lactose or isopropyl-β-D-thiogalactopyranoside (IPTG). lac repressor encoded by lacI
   4844..4925    -  polyA_signal   SV40 poly(A) signal: SV40 polyadenylation signal
   4948..5031    -  CDS            large T antigen (fragment): large T antigen from SV40 (simian virus 40)
   5045..5641    -  CDS            pac: PUAC_STRAD - Protein predicted: Swiss-Prot protein existence level 4. Detoxification of puromycin. From Streptomyces alboniger.
   5714..5824    -  CDS            VP48: 3 tandem repeats of the minimal activation domain of herpes simplex virus VP16 (Cheng et al., 2013)
   5754..6451    -  CDS            rtTA3 (fragment): reverse tetracycline transactivator 3 activates expression from Tet-responsive promoters in the presence of doxycycline
   6504..6715    -  promoter       EF-1α core promoter: core promoter for human elongation factor EF-1α
   6716..7095    -  enhancer       CMV enhancer: human cytomegalovirus immediate early enhancer
