[The description below was written by a language model from this plasmid's Addgene catalogue record and pLannotate feature annotations shown in this document.]
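Description:
pPB-cT3G-cERP2-HOXA5 is a mammalian expression plasmid built on the pPB-cT3G-cERP2 backbone and described as a PiggyBac transposon vector for doxycycline-inducible expression of human HOXA5. It is maintained in E. coli as a high-copy plasmid through a ColE1/pUC-type origin and an ampicillin resistance gene (bla with its own promoter). Puromycin is the selectable marker in mammalian cells. The automated feature table for the 7,288 nt sequence does not annotate the PiggyBac terminal repeats, so their positions cannot be given from this record. The transposon design implies that the cassette is meant to be integrated into the genome by a PiggyBac transposase supplied separately.

The payload has two divergent units. In one, a third-generation Tet-responsive promoter (matched as TRE3G/tight TRE fragments) drives the HOXA5 coding sequence, which was introduced by Gateway cloning and is flanked by attB1 and attB2 sites, followed by an SV40 polyadenylation signal. A short 3xHA match lies just downstream of attB2, but the record does not indicate whether it is fused in frame to the protein. In the other unit, on the opposite strand, a CMV enhancer joined to the EF-1α core promoter drives a reverse tetracycline transactivator (rtTA3-like, with VP16-derived activation repeats) and then the puromycin N-acetyltransferase gene, ending in a second SV40 poly(A) signal. The element linking the two coding sequences is not annotated. A single integrated construct therefore supplies the transactivator, the selection marker and the inducible gene. Small hits to lacZα, lacI, rop, bom, the SNR52 promoter and a gRNA scaffold are probably backbone remnants or chance matches. The associated work concerns induction of meiosis from human pluripotent stem cells, where the plasmid allows controlled expression of this homeobox transcription factor.
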