Addgene plasmid #222538: pPB-cT3G-cERP2-HOXA5
Purpose: PiggyBac transposon plasmid for doxycycline inducible expression of HOXA5
Depositing lab: George Church. Depositing organization: Harvard Medical School. Publication: Induction of Meiosis from Human Pluripotent Stem Cells. Pierson Smela M, Adams J, Ma C, Breimann L, Widocki U, Shioda T, Church GM. bioRxiv 2024.05.31.596483 10.1101/2024.05.31.596483.
Backbone
  Vector backbone: pPB-cT3G-cERP2
  Vector type: Mammalian Expression
  Selectable markers: Puromycin
Growth in bacteria
  Bacterial resistance: Ampicillin, 100 μg/mL
  Growth temperature: 37°C
  Growth strain: DH5alpha
  Copy number: High Copy
Gene/Insert
  Gene/Insert name: HOXA5
  Species: H. sapiens (human)
  Entrez Gene: HOXA5 (a.k.a. HOX1, HOX1.3, HOX1C)
  Cloning method: Gateway Cloning
Terms and licenses: Academic/Nonprofit Terms; Industry Terms: Not Available to Industry
Depositor comments: Please visit https://doi.org/10.1101/2024.05.31.596483 for bioRxiv preprint.
How to cite: pPB-cT3G-cERP2-HOXA5 was a gift from George Church (Addgene plasmid # 222538 ; http://n2t.net/addgene:222538 ; RRID:Addgene_222538)
